Addgene plasmid #230563: AiP20129 - pAAV-AiE3288m-minBG-SYFP2-WPRE3-BGHpA
Purpose: AiE3288m is an enhancer sequence, designed to drive AAV-mediated transgene expression in specific populations of brain cells
Depositing lab: Allen Institute for Brain Science & Bosiljka Tasic. Depositing organization: Allen Institute. Publication: A suite of enhancer AAVs and transgenic mouse lines for genetic access to cortical cell types. Ben-Simon Y, Hooper M, Narayan S, Daigle TL, Dwivedi D, Way SW, Oster A, Stafford DA, Mich JK, Taormina MJ, Martinez RA, Opitz-Araya X, Roth JR, Alexander JR, Allen S, Amster A, Arbuckle J, Ayala A, Baker PM, Bakken TE, Barcelli T, Barta S, Bendrick J, Bertagnolli D, Bielstein C, Bishwakarma P, Bowlus J, Boyer G, Brouner K, Casian B, Casper T, Chakka AB, Chakrabarty R, Chance RK, Chavan S, Clark M, Colbert K, Collman F, Daniel S, Departee M, DiValentin P, Donadio N, Dotson N, Egdorf T, Fliss T, Gabitto M, Garcia J, Gary A, Gasperini M, Gloe J, Goldy J, Gore BB, Graybuck L, Greisman N, Haeseleer F, Halterman C, Haradon Z, Hastings SD, Helback O, Ho W, Hockemeyer D, Huang C, Huff S, Hunker A, Johansen N, Jones D, Juneau Z, Kalmbach B, Kannan M, Khem S, Kussick E, Kutsal R, Larsen R, Lee C, Lee AY, Leibly M, Lenz GH, Li S, Liang E, Lusk N, Madigan Z, Malloy J, Malone J, McCue R, Melchor J, Mollenkopf T, Moosman S, Morin E, Newman D, Ng L, Ngo K, Omstead V, Otto S, Oyama A, Pena N, Pham T, Phillips E, Pom CA, Potekhina L, Ransford S, Ray PL, Rette D, Reynoldson C, Rimorin C, Rocha D, Ruiz A, Sanchez REA, Sawyer L, Sedeno-Cortes A, Sevigny JP, Shapovalova N, Shepard N, Shulga L, Sigler AR, Siverts L, Soliman S, Somasundaram S, Staats B, Stewart K, Szelenyi E, Tieu M, Trader C, Tran A, van Velthoven CTJ, Walker M, Wang Y, Weed N, Wirthlin M, Wood T, Wynalda B, Yao Z, Zhou T, Ariza J, Dee N, Reding M, Ronellenfitch K, Mufti S, Sunkin SM, Smith KA, Esposito L, Waters J, Thyagarajan B, Yao S, Lein ES, Zeng H, Levi BP, Ngai J, Ting JT, Tasic B. Cell. 2025 May 16:S0092-8674(25)00513-6. doi: 10.1016/j.cell.2025.05.002. PubMed 40403729.
Backbone
  Vector backbone: pAAV2
  Vector type: AAV
Growth in bacteria
  Bacterial resistance: Ampicillin, 100 μg/mL
  Growth temperature: 37°C
  Growth strain: NEB Stable
  Copy number: High Copy
Gene/Insert
  Gene/Insert name: SYFP2
  Species: Synthetic
  Promoter: minBG
  Cloning method: Gibson Cloning
Terms and licenses: Academic/Nonprofit Terms; Industry Terms: Not Available to Industry
How to cite: AiP20129 - pAAV-AiE3288m-minBG-SYFP2-WPRE3-BGHpA was a gift from Allen Institute for Brain Science & Bosiljka Tasic (Addgene plasmid # 230563 ; http://n2t.net/addgene:230563 ; RRID:Addgene_230563)
