[The description below was written by a language model from this plasmid's Addgene catalogue record and pLannotate feature annotations shown in this document.]
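Description:
AiP20129 - pAAV-AiE3288m-minBG-SYFP2-WPRE3-BGHpA is an adeno-associated virus transfer plasmid built on a pAAV2 backbone, about 4.9 kb in the sequenced record. It is one of a large collection of enhancer AAV vectors developed to give genetic access to defined cortical cell types. In bacteria it replicates from a high-copy ColE1/pUC-type origin and is selected with ampicillin through the bla gene and its native promoter. An f1 phage origin is also present, along with small remnants of pBR322 bom and rop sequences that are backbone leftovers. The annotation detects a complete AAV2 inverted terminal repeat on the downstream side of the cassette, but only short ITR fragments on the upstream side. This may reflect how difficult these hairpin repeats are to sequence and annotate, although the record does not settle whether the left ITR is intact.

Between the ITRs, the candidate enhancer AiE3288m is placed upstream of a minimal beta-globin promoter (minBG). This promoter has little activity on its own, so transcription depends on the enhancer and expression is confined to the brain cell populations where that enhancer is active. Neither the enhancer nor minBG is annotated in the feature table. They presumably lie in the unannotated stretch before the reporter, and the record does not state which cell population is targeted. The payload is SYFP2, a rapidly maturing monomeric yellow fluorescent protein. It is followed by WPRE3, a shortened woodchuck hepatitis virus posttranscriptional element that boosts transcript expression while saving packaging space (it is annotated as two WPRE fragments), and by the bovine growth hormone polyadenylation signal. Once packaged into recombinant AAV, the construct is used to label enhancer-defined neurons or other brain cells with fluorescence and to assess the specificity of the enhancer.
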