Features (pLannotate 1.2.2; 14 found; start..end, strand, type, name):
     12..39      +  repeat_region  AAV2 ITR (fragment): inverted terminal repeat of adeno-associated virus serotype 2 inverted
     68..95      +  repeat_region  AAV2 ITR (fragment): inverted terminal repeat of adeno-associated virus serotype 2 inverted
    878..1594    +  CDS            SYFP2: SYFP2 is a basic (constitutively fluorescent) yellow fluorescent protein published in 2006, derived from Aequorea victoria. It is reported to be a very rapidly-maturing monomer with moderate acid sensitivity.
   1634..1791    +  misc_feature   WPRE (fragment): woodchuck hepatitis virus posttranscriptional regulatory element
   1797..1877    +  misc_feature   WPRE (fragment): woodchuck hepatitis virus posttranscriptional regulatory element
   1894..2005    +  polyA_signal   bGH poly(A) signal: bovine growth hormone polyadenylation signal
   2123..2263    +  repeat_region  AAV2 ITR: inverted terminal repeat of adeno-associated virus serotype 2 inverted
   2268..2319    -  misc_feature   bom (fragment): basis of mobility region from pBR322
   2338..2793    +  rep_origin     f1 ori (sequence partly withheld): f1 bacteriophage origin of replication; arrow indicates direction of (+) strand synthesis
   2794..2843    -  misc_feature   bom (fragment): basis of mobility region from pBR322
   2945..2980    -  CDS            rop (fragment): Rop protein, which maintains plasmids at low copy number; rop
   3075..3179    +  promoter       AmpR promoter: bla
   3180..4040    +  CDS            AmpR: β-lactamase; bla; confers resistance to ampicillin, carbenicillin, and related antibiotics
   4211..4799    +  rep_origin     ori: high-copy-number ColE1/pMB1/pBR322/pUC origin of replication
>Addgene plasmid #230563 | AiP20129 - pAAV-AiE3288m-minBG-SYFP2-WPRE3-BGHpA | addgene full sequence | sequence record 461962 | Addgene NGS Result
CCTGCAGGCAGCTGCGCGCTCGCTCGCTCACTGAGGCCGCCCGGGCGTCGGGCGACCTTTGGTCGCCCGG
CCTCAGTGAGCGAGCGAGCGCGCAGAGAGGGAGTGGCCAACTCCATCACTAGGGGTTCCTGCGGCCGCAC
GCGTTTAACTGTGTTACAAGACCTTTCAAATCTCAAATAGAGTGAGACAAATAGAACCGGGGTGCTGGGT
TCATTAGCATTTAATGAATAACAAATTCTGCCTGCCTGGGCTAGTAATCTGCATTAGTCTTTCTCCTGAG
TTTTCATTTCTGTTATCTTCTTTCATGCAAATTAAGAAACTACACAAACACAATTAGATGTGGCAGCTAT
CTCTGTAGCAAGTTAGAGGAAATGGGCTTTACAAAGCAAATTACAGAATAATTCTTTTCTTACCCGCAAT
GATCAAAGGCAGACATTCAGGCTAATTTTAGACTGTTTCTGTTTTCTTATAATTTAGAAGAGGAAATAAT
ACAAATAAGTGTGTATGTGTGTGTTTGTGTGTGTGTGTGTGTATTGTGTGTGTGTGTTTAAGAAAAGAAA
TCTAGCTGTTTCCGTTTTCTATTTTTCCCTCATGAATACTTGATTTCATGAAGTCTTAAGGAAGTGGCAC
ACCAGAGGATTTGTGCTGAATCCAAGGTCACTGTACTCTTGGGGGAATGTACAGCGCTCCCCACCAGCAG
ACAAGTAAGTTTTCTTCCGGCTCGCCTGCACCATTTGGCTGAATGCGCTCAGCAACAAAAGCTGTGTTCT
CGCCGGCGGAGCTCGGGCTGGGCATAAAAGTCAGGGCAGAGCCATCTATTGCTTACATTTGCTTCTGGGA
TCCAGATCTTTCGAAGCTAGCGCTACCGGTCGCCACCATGGTGAGCAAGGGCGAGGAGCTGTTCACCGGG
GTGGTGCCCATCCTGGTCGAGCTGGACGGCGACGTAAACGGCCACAAGTTCAGCGTGTCCGGCGAGGGCG
AGGGCGATGCCACCTACGGCAAGCTGACCCTGAAGCTGATCTGCACCACCGGCAAGCTGCCCGTGCCCTG
GCCCACCCTCGTGACCACCCTGGGCTACGGCGTGCAGTGCTTCGCCCGCTACCCCGACCACATGAAGCAG
CACGACTTCTTCAAGTCCGCCATGCCCGAAGGCTACGTCCAGGAGCGCACCATCTTCTTCAAGGACGACG
GCAACTACAAGACCCGCGCCGAGGTGAAGTTCGAGGGCGACACCCTGGTGAACCGCATCGAGCTGAAGGG
CATCGACTTCAAGGAGGACGGCAACATCCTGGGGCACAAGCTGGAGTACAACTACAACAGCCACAACGTC
TATATCACCGCCGACAAGCAGAAGAACGGCATCAAGGCCAACTTCAAGATCCGCCACAACATCGAGGACG
GCGGCGTGCAGCTCGCCGACCACTACCAGCAGAACACCCCCATCGGCGACGGCCCCGTGCTGCTGCCCGA
CAACCACTACCTGAGCTACCAGTCCAAGCTGAGCAAAGACCCCAACGAGAAGCGCGATCACATGGTCCTG
CTGGAGTTCGTGACCGCCGCCGGGATCACTCTCGGCATGGACGAGCTGTACAAGTAAGTCGACGGCGCGC
CGCGGCCGCGAATTCGATATCATAATCAACCTCTGGATTACAAAATTTGTGAAAGATTGACTGGTATTCT
TAACTATGTTGCTCCTTTTACGCTATGTGGATACGCTGCTTTAATGCCTTTGTATCATGCTATTGCTTCC
CGTATGGCTTTCATTTTCTCCTCCTTGTATAAATCCTGGTTAGTTCTTGCCACGGCGGAACTCATCGCCG
CCTGCCTTGCCCGCTGCTGGACAGGGGCTCGGCTGTTGGGCACTGACAATTCCGTGGCTCGAGAGATCTT
CGACTGTGCCTTCTAGTTGCCAGCCATCTGTTGTTTGCCCCTCCCCCGTGCCTTCCTTGACCCTGGAAGG
TGCCACTCCCACTGTCCTTTCCTAATAAAATGAGGAAATTGCATCGCATTGTCTGAGTAGGTGTCATTCT
ATTCTGGGGGGTGGGGTGGGGCAGGACAGCAAGGGGGAGGATTGGGAAGACAATAGCAGGCATGAGATCT
CACGTGCGGACCGAGCGGCCGCAGGAACCCCTAGTGATGGAGTTGGCCACTCCCTCTCTGCGCGCTCGCT
CGCTCACTGAGGCCGGGCGACCAAAGGTCGCCCGACGCCCGGGCTTTGCCCGGGCGGCCTCAGTGAGCGA
GCGAGCGCGCAGCTGCCTGCAGGGGCGCCTGATGCGGTATTTTCTCCTTACGCATCTGTGCGGTATTTCA
CACCGCATA
[95 nt withheld, positions 2320-2414]
T
[46 nt withheld, positions 2416-2461]
C
[141 nt withheld, positions 2463-2603]
CCTTTGACGTTGGAGTCCACGTTCTTT
[37 nt withheld, positions 2631-2667]
ACTCTATCTCGGGCTATTCTTTTGATTTATAAGGGATTTTGCCGATTTCGGTCTATTGGTTAAAAAATGA
GCTGATTTAACAAAAATTTAACGCGAATTTTAACAAAATATTAACGTTTACAATTTTATGGTGCACTCTC
AGTACAATCTGCTCTGATGCCGCATAGTTAAGCCAGCCCCGACACCCGCCAACACCCGCTGACGCGCCCT
GACGGGCTTGTCTGCTCCCGGCATCCGCTTACAGACAAGCTGTGACCGTCTCCGGGAGCTGCATGTGTCA
GAGGTTTTCACCGTCATCACCGAAACGCGCGAGACGAAAGGGCCTCGTGATACGCCTATTTTTATAGGTT
AATGTCATGATAATAATGGTTTCTTAGACGTCAGGTGGCACTTTTCGGGGAAATGTGCGCGGAACCCCTA
TTTGTTTATTTTTCTAAATACATTCAAATATGTATCCGCTCATGAGACAATAACCCTGATAAATGCTTCA
ATAATATTGAAAAAGGAAGAGTATGAGTATTCAACATTTCCGTGTCGCCCTTATTCCCTTTTTTGCGGCA
TTTTGCCTTCCTGTTTTTGCTCACCCAGAAACGCTGGTGAAAGTAAAAGATGCTGAAGATCAGTTGGGTG
CACGAGTGGGTTACATCGAACTGGATCTCAACAGCGGTAAGATCCTTGAGAGTTTTCGCCCCGAAGAACG
TTTTCCAATGATGAGCACTTTTAAAGTTCTGCTATGTGGCGCGGTATTATCCCGTATTGACGCCGGGCAA
GAGCAACTCGGTCGCCGCATACACTATTCTCAGAATGACTTGGTTGAGTACTCACCAGTCACAGAAAAGC
ATCTTACGGATGGCATGACAGTAAGAGAATTATGCAGTGCTGCCATAACCATGAGTGATAACACTGCGGC
CAACTTACTTCTGACAACGATCGGAGGACCGAAGGAGCTAACCGCTTTTTTGCACAACATGGGGGATCAT
GTAACTCGCCTTGATCGTTGGGAACCGGAGCTGAATGAAGCCATACCAAACGACGAGCGTGACACCACGA
TGCCTGTAGCAATGGCAACAACGTTGCGCAAACTATTAACTGGCGAACTACTTACTCTAGCTTCCCGGCA
ACAATTAATAGACTGGATGGAGGCGGATAAAGTTGCAGGACCACTTCTGCGCTCGGCCCTTCCGGCTGGC
TGGTTTATTGCTGATAAATCTGGAGCCGGTGAGCGTGGGTCTCGCGGTATCATTGCAGCACTGGGGCCAG
ATGGTAAGCCCTCCCGTATCGTAGTTATCTACACGACGGGGAGTCAGGCAACTATGGATGAACGAAATAG
ACAGATCGCTGAGATAGGTGCCTCACTGATTAAGCATTGGTAACTGTCAGACCAAGTTTACTCATATATA
CTTTAGATTGATTTAAAACTTCATTTTTAATTTAAAAGGATCTAGGTGAAGATCCTTTTTGATAATCTCA
TGACCAAAATCCCTTAACGTGAGTTTTCGTTCCACTGAGCGTCAGACCCCGTAGAAAAGATCAAAGGATC
TTCTTGAGATCCTTTTTTTCTGCGCGTAATCTGCTGCTTGCAAACAAAAAAACCACCGCTACCAGCGGTG
GTTTGTTTGCCGGATCAAGAGCTACCAACTCTTTTTCCGAAGGTAACTGGCTTCAGCAGAGCGCAGATAC
CAAATACTGTTCTTCTAGTGTAGCCGTAGTTAGGCCACCACTTCAAGAACTCTGTAGCACCGCCTACATA
CCTCGCTCTGCTAATCCTGTTACCAGTGGCTGCTGCCAGTGGCGATAAGTCGTGTCTTACCGGGTTGGAC
TCAAGACGATAGTTACCGGATAAGGCGCAGCGGTCGGGCTGAACGGGGGGTTCGTGCACACAGCCCAGCT
TGGAGCGAACGACCTACACCGAACTGAGATACCTACAGCGTGAGCTATGAGAAAGCGCCACGCTTCCCGA
AGGGAGAAAGGCGGACAGGTATCCGGTAAGCGGCAGGGTCGGAACAGGAGAGCGCACGAGGGAGCTTCCA
GGGGGAAACGCCTGGTATCTTTATAGTCCTGTCGGGTTTCGCCACCTCTGACTTGAGCGTCGATTTTTGT
GATGCTCGTCAGGGGGGCGGAGCCTATGGAAAAACGCCAGCAACGCGGCCTTTTTACGGTTCCTGGCCTT
TTGCTGGCCTTTTGCTCACATGT
